>Addgene plasmid #143644 | TFORF2861 | addgene full sequence | sequence record 400477 | Addgene NGS Result
TTAATGTAGTCTTATGCAATACTCTTGTAGTCTTGCAACATGGTAACGATGAGTTAGCAACATGCCTTAC
AAGGAGAGAAAAAGCACCGTGCATGCCGATTGGTGGAAGTAAGGTGGTACGATCGTGCCTTATTAGGAAG
GCAACAGACGGGTCTGACATGGATTGGACGAACCACTGAATTGCCGCATTGCAGAGATATTGTATTTAAG
TGCCTAGCTCGATACATAAACGGGTCTCTCTGGTTAGACCAGATCTGAGCCTGGGAGCTCTCTGGCTAAC
TAGGGAACCCACTGCTTAAGCCTCAATAAAGCTTGCCTTGAGTGCTTCAAGTAGTGTGTGCCCGTCTGTT
GTGTGACTCTGGTAACTAGAGATCCCTCAGACCCTTTTAGTCAGTGTGGAAAATCTCTAGCAGTGGCGCC
CGAACAGGGACTTGAAAGCGAAAGGGAAACCAGAGGAGCTCTCTCGACGCAGGACTCGGCTTGCTGAAGC
GCGCACGGCAAGAGGCGAGGGGCGGCGACTGGTGAGTACGCCAAAAATTTTGACTAGCGGAGGCTAGAAG
GAGAGAGATGGGTGCGAGAGCGTCAGTATTAAGCGGGGGAGAATTAGATCGCGATGGGAAAAAATTCGGT
TAAGGCCAGGGGGAAAGAAAAAATATAAATTAAAACATATAGTATGGGCAAGCAGGGAGCTAGAACGATT
CGCAGTTAATCCTGGCCTGTTAGAAACATCAGAAGGCTGTAGACAAATACTGGGACAGCTACAACCATCC
CTTCAGACAGGATCAGAAGAACTTAGATCATTATATAATACAGTAGCAACCCTCTATTGTGTGCATCAAA
GGATAGAGATAAAAGACACCAAGGAAGCTTTAGACAAGATAGAGGAAGAGCAAAACAAAAGTAAGACCAC
CGCACAGCAAGCGGCCGCTGATCTTCAGACCTGGAGGAGGAGATATGAGGGACAATTGGAGAAGTGAATT
ATATAAATATAAAGTAGTAAAAATTGAACCATTAGGAGTAGCACCCACCAAGGCAAAGAGAAGAGTGGTG
CAGAGAGAAAAAAGAGCAGTGGGAATAGGAGCTTTGTTCCTTGGGTTCTTGGGAGCAGCAGGAAGCACTA
TGGGCGCAGCGTCAATGACGCTGACGGTACAGGCCAGACAATTATTGTCTGGTATAGTGCAGCAGCAGAA
CAATTTGCTGAGGGCTATTGAGGCGCAACAGCATCTGTTGCAACTCACAGTCTGGGGCATCAAGCAGCTC
CAGGCAAGAATCCTGGCTGTGGAAAGATACCTAAAGGATCAACAGCTCCTGGGGATTTGGGGTTGCTCTG
GAAAACTCATTTGCACCACTGCTGTGCCTTGGAATGCTAGTTGGAGTAATAAATCTCTGGAACAGATTTG
GAATCACACGACCTGGATGGAGTGGGACAGAGAAATTAACAATTACACAAGCTTAATACACTCCTTAATT
GAAGAATCGCAAAACCAGCAAGAAAAGAATGAACAAGAATTATTGGAATTAGATAAATGGGCAAGTTTGT
GGAATTGGTTTAACATAACAAATTGGCTGTGGTATATAAAATTATTCATAATGATAGTAGGAGGCTTGGT
AGGTTTAAGAATAGTTTTTGCTGTACTTTCTATAGTGAATAGAGTTAGGCAGGGATATTCACCATTATCG
TTTCAGACCCACCTCCCAACCCCGAGGGGACCCATGCATTGCATCTCAATTAGTCAGCAACCAGGTGTGG
AAAGTCCCCAGGCTCCCCAGCAGGCAGAAGTATGCAAAGCATGCGTCTCAATTAGTCAGCAACCATAGTC
CCGCCCCTAACTCCGCCCATCCCGCCCCTAACTCCGCCCAGTTCCGCCCATTCTCCGCCCCATGGCTGAC
TAATTTTTTTTATTTATGCAGAGGCCGAGGCCGCCTCGGCCTCTGAGCTATTCCAGAAGTAGTGAGGAGG
CTTTTTTGGAGGCCTAGGCTTTTGCAAAAAGCTTTCTAGAGGTACCACCGGAGCTTACCATGACCGAGTA
CAAGCCCACGGTGCGCCTCGCCACCCGCGACGACGTCCCCAGGGCCGTACGCACCCTCGCCGCCGCGTTC
GCCGACTACCCCGCCACGCGCCACACCGTCGATCCGGACCGCCACATCGAGCGGGTCACCGAGCTGCAAG
AACTCTTCCTCACGCGCGTCGGGCTCGACATCGGCAAGGTGTGGGTCGCGGACGACGGCGCCGCCGTGGC
GGTCTGGACCACGCCGGAGAGCGTCGAAGCGGGGGCGGTGTTCGCCGAGATCGGCCCGCGCATGGCCGAG
TTGAGCGGTTCCCGGCTGGCCGCGCAGCAACAGATGGAAGGCCTCCTGGCGCCGCACCGGCCCAAGGAGC
CCGCGTGGTTCCTGGCCACCGTCGGCGTCTCGCCCGACCACCAGGGCAAGGGTCTGGGCAGCGCCGTCGT
GCTCCCCGGAGTGGAGGCGGCCGAGCGCGCCGGGGTGCCCGCCTTCCTGGAGACCTCCGCGCCCCGCAAC
CTCCCCTTCTACGAGCGGCTCGGCTTCACCGTCACCGCCGACGTCGAGGTGCCCGAAGGACCGCGCACCT
GGTGCATGACCCGCAAGCCCGGTGCCAGTTAACGAATTCTAGATCTTGAGACAAATGGCAGTATTCATCC
ACAATTTTAAAAGAAAAGGGGGGATTGGGGGGTACAGTGCAGGGGAAAGAATAGTAGACATAATAGCAAC
AGACATACAAACTAAAGAATTACAAAAACAAATTACAAAAATTCAAAATTTTCGGGTTTATTACAGGGAC
AGCAGAGATCCACTTTGGCGCCGGCTCGAGGCCTGCAGGTGCAAAGATGGATAAAGTTTTAAACAGAGAG
GAATCTTTGCAGCTAATGGACCTTCTAGGTCTTGAAAGGAGTGGGAATTGGCTCCGGTGCCCGTCAGTGG
GCAGAGCGCACATCGCCCACAGTCCCCGAGAAGTTGGGGGGAGGGGTCGGCAATTGAACCGGTGCCTAGA
GAAGGTGGCGCGGGGTAAACTGGGAAAGTGATGTCGTGTACTGGCTCCGCCTTTTTCCCGAGGGTGGGGG
AGAACCGTATATAAGTGCAGTAGTCGCCGTGAACGTTCTTTTTCGCAACGGGTTTGCCGCCAGAACACAG
GTAAGTGCCGTGTGTGGTTCCCGCGGGCCTGGCCTCTTTACGGGTTATGGCCCTTGCGTGCCTTGAATTA
CTTCCACCTGGCTGCAGTACGTGATTCTTGATCCCGAGCTTCGGGTTGGAAGTGGGTGGGAGAGTTCGAG
GCCTTGCGCTTAAGGAGCCCCTTCGCCTCGTGCTTGAGTTGAGGCCTGGCCTGGGCGCTGGGGCCGCCGC
GTGCGAATCTGGTGGCACCTTCGCGCCTGTCTCGCTGCTTTCGATAAGTCTCTAGCCATTTAAAATTTTT
GATGACCTGCTGCGACGCTTTTTTTCTGGCAAGATAGTCTTGTAAATGCGGGCCAAGATCTGCACACTGG
TATTTCGGTTTTTGGGGCCGCGGGCGGCGACGGGGCCCGTGCGTCCCAGCGCACATGTTCGGCGAGGCGG
GGCCTGCGAGCGCGGCCACCGAGAATCGGACGGGGGTAGTCTCAAGCTGGCCGGCCTGCTCTGGTGCCTG
GCCTCGCGCCGCCGTGTATCGCCCCGCCCTGGGCGGCAAGGCTGGCCCGGTCGGCACCAGTTGCGTGAGC
GGAAAGATGGCCGCTTCCCGGCCCTGCTGCAGGGAGCTCAAAATGGAGGACGCGGCGCTCGGGAGAGCGG
GCGGGTGAGTCACCCACACAAAGGAAAAGGGCCTTTCCGTCCTCAGCCGTCGCTTCATGTGACTCCACGG
AGTACCGGGCGCCGTCCAGGCACCTCGATTAGTTCTCGAGCTTTTGGAGTACGTCGTCTTTAGGTTGGGG
GGAGGGGTTTTATGCGATGGAGTTTCCCCACACTGAGTGGGTGGAGACTGAAGTTAGGCCAGCTTGGCAC
TTGATGTAATTCTCCTTGGAATTTGCCCTTTTTGAGTTTGGATCTTGGTTCATTCTCAAGCCTCAGACAG
TGGTTCAAAGTTTTTTTCTTCCATTTCAGGTGTCGTGAGGCTAGCACCGCCACCATGGACGACAGCGGCG
AGCTGGGTGGTCTGGAGACCATGGAGACCCTCACGGAGCTGGGCGACGAGCTGACCCTGGGAGACATCGA
CGAGATGCTGCAATTTGTCAGTAATCAAGTGGGAGAGTTCCCTGACTTGTTTTCAGAACAGCTGTGTAGC
TCCTTTCCTGGCAGTGGTGGTAGTGGTAGCAGCAGCGGCAGCAGTGGCAGCAGCAGCAGCAGCAGCAATG
GCAGGGGCAGCAGCAGCGGAGCTGTGGACCCTTCAGTGCAACGGTCATTCACCCAGGTCACATTACCTTC
CTTCTCTCCCTCGGCGGCCTCCCCACAGGCTCCAACTCTGCAAGTCAAGGTTTCTCCCACCTCAGTTCCC
ACCACACCCAGGGCAACTCCTATTCTTCAGCCCCGCCCCCAGCCCCAGCCTCAACCTCAAACTCAGCTGC
AACAACAGACGGTAATGATCACGCCAACATTCAGCACCACTCCGCAGACGAGGATCATCCAGCAGCCTTT
GATATACCAGAATGCAGCTACTAGCTTTCAAGTCCTTCAGCCTCAAGTCCAAAGCCTGGTGACATCCTCC
CAGGTACAGCCGGTCACCATTCAGCAGCAGGTGCAGACAGTACAGGCCCAGCGGGTGCTGACACAAACGG
CCAATGGCACGCTGCAGACCCTTGCCCCGGCTACGGTGCAGACAGTTGCTGCGCCACAGGTGCAGCAGGT
CCCGGTCCTGGTCCAGCCTCAGATCATCAAGACAGATTCCCTTGTTTTGACCACACTGAAGACAGATGGC
AGCCCTGTTATGGCTGCGGTCCAGAACCCGGCCCTCACCGCCCTCACCACCCCTATCCAGACGGCTGCCC
TTCAAGTACCAACCCTGGTGGGCAGCAGTGGGACCATTCTGACCACAATGCCTGTAATGATGGGGCAAGA
GAAAGTGCCCATTAAGCAGGTACCTGGGGGAGTCAAGCAGCTTGAGCCCCCCAAAGAAGGAGAAAGGCGG
ACAACCCATAATATCATTGAGAAACGATATCGCTCCTCCATCAATGACAAAATCATCGAATTGAAAGACC
TGGTCATGGGGACAGACGCCAAGATGCACAAGTCTGGCGTTCTGAGGAAGGCCATTGATTACATCAAATA
CTTGCAGCAGGTCAATCATAAACTGCGCCAGGAGAACATGGTGCTGAAGCTGGCAAATCAAAAGAACAAG
CTTCTAAAGGGCATCGACCTAGGCAGTCTGGTGGACAATGAGGTGGACCTGAAGATCGAGGACTTTAATC
AGAATGTCCTTCTGATGTCCCCCCCAGCCTCTGACTCAGGGTCCCAGGCTGGCTTCTCTCCCTACTCCAT
TGACTCTGAGCCAGGAAGCCCTCTATTGGATGATGCAAAGGTCAAAGATGAGCCAGACTCTCCTCCTGTG
GCGCTGGGCATGGTAGACCGCTCACGGATTCTTCTGTGTGTCCTCACCTTCCTGTGCCTCTCCTTTAACC
CCCTGACTTCCCTGCTGCAGTGGGGAGGGGCCCACGACTCTGACCAGCACCCACACTCAGGCTCTGGCCG
CAGTGTCCTGTCATTCGAGTCAGGTTCTGGGGGCTGGTTTGACTGGATGATGCCTACTCTTCTCTTATGG
CTGGTAAATGGTGTGATTGTCCTGAGCGTCTTTGTGAAGCTGCTGGTTCATGGGGAGCCAGTGATCCGGC
CACACTCGCGCTCCTCGGTCACCTTCTGGAGGCACCGGAAACAGGCAGATCTGGATCTCGCCAGAGGAGA
TTTTGCAGCTGCTGCCGGCAACCTACAAACCTGCCTGGCAGTTTTGGGCCGGGCACTGCCCACCTCCCGC
CTGGACCTGGCCTGCAGCCTCTCCTGGAACGTGATCCGCTACAGCCTGCAGAAGCTACGCCTGGTGCGCT
GGCTGCTCAAGAAAGTCTTCCAGTGCCGGCGGGCCACGCCAGCCACTGAGGCAGGCTTTGAAGACGAAGC
TAAGACCAGCGCCCGGGATGCGGCTCTGGCCTATCACCGGCTGCACCAGCTGCACATCACAGGGAAGCTT
CCTGCAGGATCCGCCTGTTCCGATGTACACATGGCGTTGTGTGCCGTGAACCTGGCTGAATGTGCAGAGG
AGAAGATCCCACCGAGCACACTGGTTGAGATCCATCTGACTGCTGCCATGGGGCTCAAGACCCGGTGTGG
AGGCAAGCTGGGCTTCCTGGCCAGCTACTTCCTCAGCCGAGCCCAGAGCCTGTGTGGCCCCGAGCACAGT
GCTGTTCCTGACTCCCTGCGCTGGCTCTGCCACCCCCTGGGCCAGAAGTTTTTCATGGAGCGGAGCTGGT
CTGTGAAGTCAGCTGCCAAGGAGAGTCTATACTGTGCCCAGAGGAACCCAGCTGACCCCATTGCGCAGGT
CCACCAGGCCTTCTGCAAGAACCTGCTGGAGCGAGCTATAGAGTCCTTGGTGAAACCTCAGGCCAAGAAG
AAGGCTGGAGACCAGGAAGAAGAGAGCTGTGAATTCTCCAGTGCTCTGGAGTACTTGAAATTACTTCATT
CTTTTGTGGACTCTGTGGGGGTTATGAGCCCCCCACTCTCCAGGAGCTCCGTGCTCAAGTCCGCCCTGGG
TCCAGACATCATCTGTCGGTGGTGGACGTCTGCAATCACTGTGGCCATCAGCTGGCTCCAGGGAGACGAT
GCAGCTGTGCGCTCTCATTTTACCAAAGTGGAACGCATCCCCAAGGCCCTGGAAGTGACAGAGAGCCCCC
TGGTGAAGGCCATCTTCCATGCCTGCAGAGCCATGCATGCCTCACTCCCTGGGAAAGCAGATGGGCAGCA
GAGTTCCTTCTGCCATTGCGAGAGGGCCAGTGGCCACCTATGGAGCAGCCTCAACGTCAGTGGGGCCACC
TCTGACCCTGCCCTCAACCACGTGGTCCAGCTGCTCACCTGTGACCTGCTACTGTCGCTACGGACAGCGC
TCTGGCAAAAACAGGCCAGTGCCAGCCAGGCTGTGGGGGAGACCTACCACGCGTCAGGCGCTGAACTGGC
GGGCTTCCAACGGGACCTGGGCAGCCTGCGCAGGCTGGCACACAGCTTCCGCCCAGCATACCGCAAGGTG
TTCCTGCATGAAGCCACCGTGCGCCTGATGGCAGGAGCCAGCCCCACCCGCACCCACCAGCTGCTGGAAC
ACAGCCTGCGGCGGCGCACCACGCAGAGCACCAAGCACGGAGAGGTGGATGCCTGGCCCGGCCAGCGAGA
GCGGGCCACCGCCATCCTGCTGGCCTGCCGCCACCTGCCCCTCTCCTTCCTCTCCTCCCCGGGCCAGCGG
GCAGTGCTGCTGGCCGAAGCTGCCCGCACCCTGGAGAAGGTGGGCGACCGGCGCTCCTGCAACGACTGCC
AGCAGATGATTGTTAAGCTGGGTGGTGGCACTGCCATTGCCGCCTCCTAGTAATGAACTAGTCCGTAACT
TGAAAGTATTTCGATTTCTTGGCTTTATATATCTTGTGGAAAGGACGATCGGAACTTGGCTATCCTGCTT
CTACGCGTTAAGTCGACAATCAACCTCTGGATTACAAAATTTGTGAAAGATTGACTGGTATTCTTAACTA
TGTTGCTCCTTTTACGCTATGTGGATACGCTGCTTTAATGCCTTTGTATCATGCTATTGCTTCCCGTATG
GCTTTCATTTTCTCCTCCTTGTATAAATCCTGGTTGCTGTCTCTTTATGAGGAGTTGTGGCCCGTTGTCA
GGCAACGTGGCGTGGTGTGCACTGTGTTTGCTGACGCAACCCCCACTGGTTGGGGCATTGCCACCACCTG
TCAGCTCCTTTCCGGGACTTTCGCTTTCCCCCTCCCTATTGCCACGGCGGAACTCATCGCCGCCTGCCTT
GCCCGCTGCTGGACAGGGGCTCGGCTGTTGGGCACTGACAATTCCGTGGTGTTGTCGGGGAAATCATCGT
CCTTTCCTTGGCTGCTCGCCTGTGTTGCCACCTGGATTCTGCGCGGGACGTCCTTCTGCTACGTCCCTTC
GGCCCTCAATCCAGCGGACCTTCCTTCCCGCGGCCTGCTGCCGGCTCTGCGGCCTCTTCCGCGTCTTCGC
CTTCGCCCTCAGACGAGTCGGATCTCCCTTTGGGCCGCCTCCCCGCGTCGACTTTAAGACCAATGACTTA
CAAGGCAGCTGTAGATCTTAGCCACTTTTTAAAAGAAAAGGGGGGACTGGAAGGGCTAATTCACTCCCAA
CGAAGACAAGATCTGCTTTTTGCTTGTACTGGGTCTCTCTGGTTAGACCAGATCTGAGCCTGGGAGCTCT
CTGGCTAACTAGGGAACCCACTGCTTAAGCCTCAATAAAGCTTGCCTTGAGTGCTTCAAGTAGTGTGTGC
CCGTCTGTTGTGTGACTCTGGTAACTAGAGATCCCTCAGACCCTTTTAGTCAGTGTGGAAAATCTCTAGC
AGTACGTATAGTAGTTCATGTCATCTTATTATTCAGTATTTATAACTTGCAAAGAAATGAATATCAGAGA
GTGAGAGGAACTTGTTTATTGCAGCTTATAATGGTTACAAATAAAGCAATAGCATCACAAATTTCACAAA
TAAAGCATTTTTTTCACTGCATTCTAGTTGTGGTTTGTCCAAACTCATCAATGTATCTTATCATGTCTGG
CTCTAGCTATCCCGCCCCTAACTCCGCCCATCCCGCCCCTAACTCCGCCCAGTTCCGCCCATTCTCCGCC
CCATGGCTGACTAATTTTTTTTATTTATGCAGAGGCCGAGGCCGCCTCGGCCTCTGAGCTATTCCAGAAG
TAGTGAGGAGGCTTTTTTGGAGGCCTAGGGACGTACCCAATTCGCCCTATAGTGAGTCGTATTACGCGCG
CTCACTGGCCGTCGTTTTACAACGTCGTGACTGGGAAAACCCTGGCGTTACCCAACTTAATCGCCTTGCA
GCACATCCCCCTTTCGCCAGCTGGCGTAATAGCGAAGAGGCCCGCACCGATCGCCCTTCCCAACAGTTGC
GCAGCCTGAATGGCGAATGGG
[124 nt withheld, positions 9122-9245]
C
[91 nt withheld, positions 9247-9337]
A
[49 nt withheld, positions 9339-9387]
CCTTTGACGTTGGAGTCCACGTTCTTT
[37 nt withheld, positions 9415-9451]
ACCCTATCTCGGTCTATTCTTTTGATTTATAAGGGATTTTGCCGATTTCGGCCTATTGGTTAAAAAATGA
GCTGATTTAACAAAAATTTAACGCGAATTTTAACAAAATATTAACGCTTACAATTTAGGTGGCACTTTTC
GGGGAAATGTGCGCGGAACCCCTATTTGTTTATTTTTCTAAATACATTCAAATATGTATCCGCTCATGAG
ACAATAACCCTGATAAATGCTTCAATAATATTGAAAAAGGAAGAGTATGAGTATTCAACATTTCCGTGTC
GCCCTTATTCCCTTTTTTGCGGCATTTTGCCTTCCTGTTTTTGCTCACCCAGAAACGCTGGTGAAAGTAA
AAGATGCTGAAGATCAGTTGGGTGCACGAGTGGGTTACATCGAACTGGATCTCAACAGCGGTAAGATCCT
TGAGAGTTTTCGCCCCGAAGAACGTTTTCCAATGATGAGCACTTTTAAAGTTCTGCTATGTGGCGCGGTA
TTATCCCGTATTGACGCCGGGCAAGAGCAACTCGGTCGCCGCATACACTATTCTCAGAATGACTTGGTTG
AGTACTCACCAGTCACAGAAAAGCATCTTACGGATGGCATGACAGTAAGAGAATTATGCAGTGCTGCCAT
AACCATGAGTGATAACACTGCGGCCAACTTACTTCTGACAACGATCGGAGGACCGAAGGAGCTAACCGCT
TTTTTGCACAACATGGGGGATCATGTAACTCGCCTTGATCGTTGGGAACCGGAGCTGAATGAAGCCATAC
CAAACGACGAGCGTGACACCACGATGCCTGTAGCAATGGCAACAACGTTGCGCAAACTATTAACTGGCGA
ACTACTTACTCTAGCTTCCCGGCAACAATTAATAGACTGGATGGAGGCGGATAAAGTTGCAGGACCACTT
CTGCGCTCGGCCCTTCCGGCTGGCTGGTTTATTGCTGATAAATCTGGAGCCGGTGAGCGTGGGTCTCGCG
GTATCATTGCAGCACTGGGGCCAGATGGTAAGCCCTCCCGTATCGTAGTTATCTACACGACGGGGAGTCA
GGCAACTATGGATGAACGAAATAGACAGATCGCTGAGATAGGTGCCTCACTGATTAAGCATTGGTAACTG
TCAGACCAAGTTTACTCATATATACTTTAGATTGATTTAAAACTTCATTTTTAATTTAAAAGGATCTAGG
TGAAGATCCTTTTTGATAATCTCATGACCAAAATCCCTTAACGTGAGTTTTCGTTCCACTGAGCGTCAGA
CCCCGTAGAAAAGATCAAAGGATCTTCTTGAGATCCTTTTTTTCTGCGCGTAATCTGCTGCTTGCAAACA
AAAAAACCACCGCTACCAGCGGTGGTTTGTTTGCCGGATCAAGAGCTACCAACTCTTTTTCCGAAGGTAA
CTGGCTTCAGCAGAGCGCAGATACCAAATACTGTTCTTCTAGTGTAGCCGTAGTTAGGCCACCACTTCAA
GAACTCTGTAGCACCGCCTACATACCTCGCTCTGCTAATCCTGTTACCAGTGGCTGCTGCCAGTGGCGAT
AAGTCGTGTCTTACCGGGTTGGACTCAAGACGATAGTTACCGGATAAGGCGCAGCGGTCGGGCTGAACGG
GGGGTTCGTGCACACAGCCCAGCTTGGAGCGAACGACCTACACCGAACTGAGATACCTACAGCGTGAGCT
ATGAGAAAGCGCCACGCTTCCCGAAGGGAGAAAGGCGGACAGGTATCCGGTAAGCGGCAGGGTCGGAACA
GGAGAGCGCACGAGGGAGCTTCCAGGGGGAAACGCCTGGTATCTTTATAGTCCTGTCGGGTTTCGCCACC
TCTGACTTGAGCGTCGATTTTTGTGATGCTCGTCAGGGGGGCGGAGCCTATGGAAAAACGCCAGCAACGC
GGCCTTTTTACGGTTCCTGGCCTTTTGCTGGCCTTTTGCTCACATGTTCTTTCCTGCGTTATCCCCTGAT
TCTGTGGATAACCGTATTACCGCCTTTGAGTGAGCTGATACCGCTCGCCGCAGCCGAACGACCGAGCGCA
GCGAGTCAGTGAGCGAGGAAGCGGAAGAGCGCCCAATACGCAAACCGCCTCTCCCCGCGCGTTGGCCGAT
TCATTAATGCAGCTGGCACGACAGGTTTCCCGACTGGAAAGCGGGCAGTGAGCGCAACGCAATTAATGTG
AGTTAGCTCACTCATTAGGCACCCCAGGCTTTACACTTTATGCTTCCGGCTCGTATGTTGTGTGGAATTG
TGAGCGGATAACAATTTCACACAGGAAACAGCTATGACCATGATTACGCCAAGCGCGCAATTAACCCTCA
CTAAAGGGAACAAAAGCTGGAGCTGCAAGC
Features (pLannotate 1.2.2; 31 found; start..end, strand, type, name):
      5..231     +  promoter       RSV promoter: Rous sarcoma virus enhancer/promoter
    232..412     +  LTR            5' LTR (truncated): truncated 5' long terminal repeat (LTR) from HIV-1
    459..584     +  misc_feature   HIV-1 Ψ: packaging signal of human immunodeficiency virus type 1
    568..931     +  CDS            HIV-1 gag (fragment): gag protein from human immunodeficiency virus 1; gag
   1077..1310    +  misc_feature   RRE: The Rev response element (RRE) of HIV-1 allows for Rev-dependent mRNA export from the nucleus to the cytoplasm.
   1687..1713    +  CDS            Rev (fragment): human immunodeficiency virus 1 (HIV-1) Rev protein; rev; enhances nuclear export of unspliced and incompletely spliced viral mRNAs
   1720..1743    +  promoter       SV40 promoter (fragment): SV40 early promoter
   1744..1815    +  promoter       SV40 promoter (fragment): SV40 enhancer and early promoter
   1839..1974    +  rep_origin     SV40 ori: SV40 origin of replication
   2020..2616    +  CDS            PuroR (fragment): puromycin N-acetyltransferase; pac from Streptomyces; confers resistance to puromycin
   2665..2782    +  misc_feature   cPPT/CTS: central polypurine tract and central termination sequence of HIV-1
   2847..2913    +  CDS            small t antigen (fragment): SV40 (simian virus 40) small t antigen
   2920..4098    +  promoter       EF-1α promoter: strong constitutive promoter for human elongation factor EF-1α
   4115..7537    +  CDS            SREBF2: SRBP2_HUMAN - Also known as BHLHD2, SREBP2 From Homo sapiens (Human).
   7553..7606    +  promoter       U6 promoter (fragment): RNA polymerase III promoter for human U6 snRNA
   7648..8236    +  misc_feature   WPRE: woodchuck hepatitis virus posttranscriptional regulatory element
   8287..8306    +  misc_feature   cPPT/CTS (fragment): central polypurine tract and central termination sequence of HIV-1
   8308..8541    +  LTR            3' LTR (ΔU3): self-inactivating 3' long terminal repeat (LTR) from HIV-1
   8619..8740    +  polyA_signal   SV40 poly(A) signal: SV40 polyadenylation signal
   8780..8915    +  rep_origin     SV40 ori: SV40 origin of replication
   8936..8954    -  promoter       T7 promoter: promoter for bacteriophage T7 RNA polymerase
   8962..9117    +  CDS            lacZα (fragment): LacZα fragment of β-galactosidase; lacZ fragment
   9122..9550    +  rep_origin     f1 ori (sequence partly withheld): f1 bacteriophage origin of replication; arrow indicates direction of (+) strand synthesis
   9603..9707    +  promoter       AmpR promoter: bla
   9708..10568   +  CDS            AmpR: β-lactamase; bla; confers resistance to ampicillin, carbenicillin, and related antibiotics
  10739..11327   +  rep_origin     ori: high-copy-number ColE1/pMB1/pBR322/pUC origin of replication
  11510..11602   +  CDS            lacI (fragment): lac repressor; lacI; The lac repressor binds to the lac operator to inhibit transcription in E. coli. This inhibition can be relieved by adding lactose or isopropyl-β-D-thiogalactopyranoside (IPTG).
  11615..11636   +  protein_bind   CAP binding site: CAP binding activates transcription in the presence of cAMP. E. coli catabolite activator protein
  11651..11681   +  promoter       lac promoter: promoter for the E. coli lac operon
  11685..11707   +  protein_bind   lac operator (fragment): The lac repressor binds to the lac operator to inhibit transcription in E. coli. This inhibition can be relieved by adding lactose or isopropyl-β-D-thiogalactopyranoside (IPTG). lac repressor encoded by lacI
  11750..11768   +  promoter       T3 promoter: promoter for bacteriophage T3 RNA polymerase
