[The description below was written by a language model from this plasmid's Addgene catalogue record and pLannotate feature annotations shown in this document.]
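Description:
TFORF2861 is a lentiviral mammalian expression plasmid built on the pLX_TRC317 backbone from the Broad Institute Genetic Perturbation Platform. It carries the human SREBF2 open reading frame (sterol regulatory element-binding protein 2, a bHLH-family transcription factor) and belongs to a barcoded transcription factor ORF collection. In bacteria it replicates from a high-copy ColE1/pUC-type origin and is selected with ampicillin through the bla gene. An f1 origin and remnants of a lac/lacZα cloning region flanked by T7 and T3 promoters are also annotated in the backbone. The depositor notes that the plasmid can recombine, which is common for LTR-containing vectors.

The viral cassette has a third-generation, self-inactivating layout. An RSV promoter drives a truncated HIV-1 5' LTR, followed by the Ψ packaging signal with a gag fragment, the Rev response element, a cPPT/CTS element, and a ΔU3 3' LTR with a downstream SV40 polyadenylation signal. Within the proviral region, an SV40 early promoter/origin drives puromycin N-acetyltransferase, allowing selection of transduced cells. A separate EF-1α promoter drives constitutive expression of the roughly 3.4 kb SREBF2 coding sequence. A WPRE downstream of the ORF enhances transcript stability and expression.

According to the record, each construct in the collection carries a unique 24-bp barcode that identifies the transcription factor in pooled overexpression screens. The barcode is not annotated in the feature table, so its position is not stated, and no epitope tag or fluorescent reporter is annotated either. The construct is intended for packaging into lentivirus to overexpress SREBF2 stably in mammalian cells, individually or in pooled screens such as directed differentiation studies.
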