Addgene plasmid #143644: TFORF2861
Purpose: Lentiviral vector for overexpressing transcription factor ORFs with unique 24-bp barcodes. Barcodes facilitate identification of transcription factors in pooled screens.
Depositing lab: Feng Zhang. Depositing organization: Broad Institute. Publication: A transcription factor atlas of directed differentiation. Joung J, Ma S, Tay T, Geiger-Schuller KR, Kirchgatterer PC, Verdine VK, Guo B, Arias-Garcia MA, Allen WE, Singh A, Kuksenko O, Abudayyeh OO, Gootenberg JS, Fu Z, Macrae RK, Buenrostro JD, Regev A, Zhang F. Cell. 2023 Jan 5;186(1):209-229.e26. doi: 10.1016/j.cell.2022.11.026. PubMed 36608654.
Backbone
  Vector backbone: pLX_TRC317
  Backbone manufacturer: Broad Institute Genetic Perturbation Platform
  Backbone size w/o insert (bp): 8264
  Vector type: Mammalian Expression, Lentiviral
  Selectable markers: Puromycin
Growth in bacteria
  Bacterial resistance: Ampicillin, 100 μg/mL
  Growth temperature: 37°C
  Growth strain: NEB Stable
  Copy number: High Copy
Gene/Insert
  Gene/Insert name: SREBF2
  Species: H. sapiens (human)
  Insert size (bp): 3527
  Entrez Gene: SREBF2 (a.k.a. SREBP-2, SREBP2, bHLHd2)
  Promoter: EF1a
  Cloning method: Unknown
  Sequencing primers: 5′ GGGTGGAGACTGAAGTTAGGCCAG; 3′ CACATAGCGTAAAAGGAGCAACATAG
Terms and licenses: Academic/Nonprofit Terms; Industry Terms: Not Available to Industry
Depositor comments: NM_004599,ENST00000361204 . The transcription factor ORF portion of this plasmid was synthesized by Genewiz. Please test multiple small colonies in case of plasmid recombination. To make this collection available in a timely manner, a portion of this collection was not fully sequenced by Addgene. If an Addgene verified full plasmid sequence is not available, please contact us prior to placing an order to request the full sequence.
How to cite: TFORF2861 was a gift from Feng Zhang (Addgene plasmid # 143644 ; http://n2t.net/addgene:143644 ; RRID:Addgene_143644)
