>Addgene plasmid #143644 | TFORF2861 | depositor partial sequence | sequence record 283062 | Insert
ACCGCCACCATGGACGACAGCGGCGAGCTGGGTGGTCTGGAGACCATGGAGACCCTCACGGAGCTGGGCG
ACGAGCTGACCCTGGGAGACATCGACGAGATGCTGCAATTTGTCAGTAATCAAGTGGGAGAGTTCCCTGA
CTTGTTTTCAGAACAGCTGTGTAGCTCCTTTCCTGGCAGTGGTGGTAGTGGTAGCAGCAGCGGCAGCAGT
GGCAGCAGCAGCAGCAGCAGCAATGGCAGGGGCAGCAGCAGCGGAGCTGTGGACCCTTCAGTGCAACGGT
CATTCACCCAGGTCACATTACCTTCCTTCTCTCCCTCGGCGGCCTCCCCACAGGCTCCAACTCTGCAAGT
CAAGGTTTCTCCCACCTCAGTTCCCACCACACCCAGGGCAACTCCTATTCTTCAGCCCCGCCCCCAGCCC
CAGCCTCAACCTCAAACTCAGCTGCAACAACAGACGGTAATGATCACGCCAACATTCAGCACCACTCCGC
AGACGAGGATCATCCAGCAGCCTTTGATATACCAGAATGCAGCTACTAGCTTTCAAGTCCTTCAGCCTCA
AGTCCAAAGCCTGGTGACATCCTCCCAGGTACAGCCGGTCACCATTCAGCAGCAGGTGCAGACAGTACAG
GCCCAGCGGGTGCTGACACAAACGGCCAATGGCACGCTGCAGACCCTTGCCCCGGCTACGGTGCAGACAG
TTGCTGCGCCACAGGTGCAGCAGGTCCCGGTCCTGGTCCAGCCTCAGATCATCAAGACAGATTCCCTTGT
TTTGACCACACTGAAGACAGATGGCAGCCCTGTTATGGCTGCGGTCCAGAACCCGGCCCTCACCGCCCTC
ACCACCCCTATCCAGACGGCTGCCCTTCAAGTACCAACCCTGGTGGGCAGCAGTGGGACCATTCTGACCA
CAATGCCTGTAATGATGGGGCAAGAGAAAGTGCCCATTAAGCAGGTACCTGGGGGAGTCAAGCAGCTTGA
GCCCCCCAAAGAAGGAGAAAGGCGGACAACCCATAATATCATTGAGAAACGATATCGCTCCTCCATCAAT
GACAAAATCATCGAATTGAAAGACCTGGTCATGGGGACAGACGCCAAGATGCACAAGTCTGGCGTTCTGA
GGAAGGCCATTGATTACATCAAATACTTGCAGCAGGTCAATCATAAACTGCGCCAGGAGAACATGGTGCT
GAAGCTGGCAAATCAAAAGAACAAGCTTCTAAAGGGCATCGACCTAGGCAGTCTGGTGGACAATGAGGTG
GACCTGAAGATCGAGGACTTTAATCAGAATGTCCTTCTGATGTCCCCCCCAGCCTCTGACTCAGGGTCCC
AGGCTGGCTTCTCTCCCTACTCCATTGACTCTGAGCCAGGAAGCCCTCTATTGGATGATGCAAAGGTCAA
AGATGAGCCAGACTCTCCTCCTGTGGCGCTGGGCATGGTAGACCGCTCACGGATTCTTCTGTGTGTCCTC
ACCTTCCTGTGCCTCTCCTTTAACCCCCTGACTTCCCTGCTGCAGTGGGGAGGGGCCCACGACTCTGACC
AGCACCCACACTCAGGCTCTGGCCGCAGTGTCCTGTCATTCGAGTCAGGTTCTGGGGGCTGGTTTGACTG
GATGATGCCTACTCTTCTCTTATGGCTGGTAAATGGTGTGATTGTCCTGAGCGTCTTTGTGAAGCTGCTG
GTTCATGGGGAGCCAGTGATCCGGCCACACTCGCGCTCCTCGGTCACCTTCTGGAGGCACCGGAAACAGG
CAGATCTGGATCTCGCCAGAGGAGATTTTGCAGCTGCTGCCGGCAACCTACAAACCTGCCTGGCAGTTTT
GGGCCGGGCACTGCCCACCTCCCGCCTGGACCTGGCCTGCAGCCTCTCCTGGAACGTGATCCGCTACAGC
CTGCAGAAGCTACGCCTGGTGCGCTGGCTGCTCAAGAAAGTCTTCCAGTGCCGGCGGGCCACGCCAGCCA
CTGAGGCAGGCTTTGAAGACGAAGCTAAGACCAGCGCCCGGGATGCGGCTCTGGCCTATCACCGGCTGCA
CCAGCTGCACATCACAGGGAAGCTTCCTGCAGGATCCGCCTGTTCCGATGTACACATGGCGTTGTGTGCC
GTGAACCTGGCTGAATGTGCAGAGGAGAAGATCCCACCGAGCACACTGGTTGAGATCCATCTGACTGCTG
CCATGGGGCTCAAGACCCGGTGTGGAGGCAAGCTGGGCTTCCTGGCCAGCTACTTCCTCAGCCGAGCCCA
GAGCCTGTGTGGCCCCGAGCACAGTGCTGTTCCTGACTCCCTGCGCTGGCTCTGCCACCCCCTGGGCCAG
AAGTTTTTCATGGAGCGGAGCTGGTCTGTGAAGTCAGCTGCCAAGGAGAGTCTATACTGTGCCCAGAGGA
ACCCAGCTGACCCCATTGCGCAGGTCCACCAGGCCTTCTGCAAGAACCTGCTGGAGCGAGCTATAGAGTC
CTTGGTGAAACCTCAGGCCAAGAAGAAGGCTGGAGACCAGGAAGAAGAGAGCTGTGAATTCTCCAGTGCT
CTGGAGTACTTGAAATTACTTCATTCTTTTGTGGACTCTGTGGGGGTTATGAGCCCCCCACTCTCCAGGA
GCTCCGTGCTCAAGTCCGCCCTGGGTCCAGACATCATCTGTCGGTGGTGGACGTCTGCAATCACTGTGGC
CATCAGCTGGCTCCAGGGAGACGATGCAGCTGTGCGCTCTCATTTTACCAAAGTGGAACGCATCCCCAAG
GCCCTGGAAGTGACAGAGAGCCCCCTGGTGAAGGCCATCTTCCATGCCTGCAGAGCCATGCATGCCTCAC
TCCCTGGGAAAGCAGATGGGCAGCAGAGTTCCTTCTGCCATTGCGAGAGGGCCAGTGGCCACCTATGGAG
CAGCCTCAACGTCAGTGGGGCCACCTCTGACCCTGCCCTCAACCACGTGGTCCAGCTGCTCACCTGTGAC
CTGCTACTGTCGCTACGGACAGCGCTCTGGCAAAAACAGGCCAGTGCCAGCCAGGCTGTGGGGGAGACCT
ACCACGCGTCAGGCGCTGAACTGGCGGGCTTCCAACGGGACCTGGGCAGCCTGCGCAGGCTGGCACACAG
CTTCCGCCCAGCATACCGCAAGGTGTTCCTGCATGAAGCCACCGTGCGCCTGATGGCAGGAGCCAGCCCC
ACCCGCACCCACCAGCTGCTGGAACACAGCCTGCGGCGGCGCACCACGCAGAGCACCAAGCACGGAGAGG
TGGATGCCTGGCCCGGCCAGCGAGAGCGGGCCACCGCCATCCTGCTGGCCTGCCGCCACCTGCCCCTCTC
CTTCCTCTCCTCCCCGGGCCAGCGGGCAGTGCTGCTGGCCGAAGCTGCCCGCACCCTGGAGAAGGTGGGC
GACCGGCGCTCCTGCAACGACTGCCAGCAGATGATTGTTAAGCTGGGTGGTGGCACTGCCATTGCCGCCT
CCTAGTAATGAACTAGTCCGTAACTTGAAAGTATTTCGATTTCTTGGCTTTATATATCTTGTGGAAAGGA
CGATCGGAACTTGGCTATCCTGCTTCT
