>Addgene plasmid #143644 | TFORF2861 | depositor partial sequence | sequence record 283063 | Barcode
TCGGAACTTGGCTATCCTGCTTCT
